Addgene plasmid #174359: C205
Purpose: For expressing siRNA-resistant frog ePAB in human cell lines via transfection
Depositing lab: David Bartel. Depositing organization: Whitehead Institute for Biomedical Research. Publication: The molecular basis of coupling between poly(A)-tail length and translational efficiency. Xiang K, Bartel DP. Elife. 2021 Jul 2;10. pii: 66493. doi: 10.7554/eLife.66493. PubMed 34213414.
Backbone
  Vector backbone: pcDNA5
  Vector type: Mammalian Expression
  Selectable markers: Hygromycin
Growth in bacteria
  Bacterial resistance: Ampicillin, 100 μg/mL
  Growth temperature: 37°C
  Growth strain: DH5alpha
  Copy number: Unknown
Gene/Insert
  Gene/Insert name: ePAB
  Species: X. laevis (frog)
  Mutation: Multiple silent mutations introduced to be resistant to siRNAs
  GenBank ID: NM_001091882.1
  Tag / fusion protein: FLAG (N terminal on insert)
Terms and licenses: Academic/Nonprofit Terms; Industry Terms: Not Available to Industry
How to cite: C205 was a gift from David Bartel (Addgene plasmid # 174359 ; http://n2t.net/addgene:174359 ; RRID:Addgene_174359)
