[The description below was written by a language model from this plasmid's Addgene catalogue record and pLannotate feature annotations shown in this document.]
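Description:
C205 is a mammalian expression plasmid built on a pcDNA5 backbone for producing an siRNA-resistant version of the Xenopus laevis embryonic poly(A)-binding protein (ePAB) in human cell lines by transfection. It is propagated in E. coli through a high-copy ColE1/pUC-type origin and selected with ampicillin via the β-lactamase gene and its native promoter. The sequenced plasmid is about 7 kb.

The expression cassette is driven by the human cytomegalovirus immediate-early enhancer and promoter. Immediately downstream, the annotation detects two short tet-operator-containing fragments, which suggests a tetracycline-regulatable CMV/TetO2 arrangement: transcription would be repressed in cells expressing Tet repressor and constitutive in cells lacking it. The catalogue entry itself does not mention inducibility. The open reading frame begins with an N-terminal FLAG epitope (annotated as a partial match to 3xFLAG) fused to the ePAB coding sequence, which carries multiple silent mutations that leave the protein unchanged but make the transcript resistant to siRNAs. The record does not say which siRNAs these are. A bovine growth hormone polyadenylation signal ends the transcript.

Downstream sits an FRT site directly in front of a hygromycin resistance gene that has no complete promoter of its own, followed by an SV40 poly(A) signal. This layout is characteristic of vectors that can be integrated by FLP recombinase into a genomic FRT landing site, which activates hygromycin resistance for stable selection. The stated use, however, is transfection. The plasmid suits rescue or substitution experiments in which a frog poly(A)-binding protein is supplied during siRNA knockdown, in studies of how poly(A)-tail length relates to translational efficiency.
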