Features (pLannotate 1.2.2; 22 found; start..end, strand, type, name):
      1..380     +  enhancer       CMV enhancer: human cytomegalovirus immediate early enhancer
    381..584     +  promoter       CMV promoter: human cytomegalovirus (CMV) immediate early promoter
    586..605     +  promoter       PLtetO-1 promoter (fragment): modified phage lambda PL promoter with tet operator sites (Lutz and Bujard, 1997)
    607..626     +  promoter       PLtetO-1 promoter (fragment): modified phage lambda PL promoter with tet operator sites (Lutz and Bujard, 1997)
    634..667     +  promoter       TRE3GV promoter (fragment): 3rd-generation Tet-responsive promoter that can be activated by binding of Tet-On® 3G, optimized for retroviral and lentiviral vectors
    762..787     +  CDS            3xFLAG (fragment): three tandem FLAG® epitope tags
    786..2672    +  CDS            epabp-b: EPABB_XENLA - Experimental evidence at transcript level: Swiss-Prot protein existence level 2. Binds and protects the poly(A) tail of mRNA with or without an AU-rich element (ARE) and prevents mRNA deadenylation. Stimulates the translation of mRNAs to which it is bound during early development (By similarity). From Xenopus laevis (African clawed frog).
   2721..2945    +  polyA_signal   bGH poly(A) signal: bovine growth hormone polyadenylation signal
   2949..2970    +  promoter       SV40 promoter (fragment): SV40 enhancer and early promoter
   2991..3224    +  rep_origin     f1 ori (fragment) (sequence partly withheld): f1 bacteriophage origin of replication; arrow indicates direction of (+) strand synthesis
   3229..3276    +  protein_bind   FRT: FLP-mediated recombination occurs in the 8-bp core sequence TCTAGAAA (Turan and Bode, 2011). FLP recombinase from the Saccharomyces cerevisiae 2μ plasmid
   3284..4306    +  CDS            HygR: aminoglycoside phosphotransferase from E. coli; aph(4)-Ia; confers resistance to hygromycin
   4316..4441    +  CDS            ble (fragment): BLE_KLEPN - Experimental evidence at protein level: Swiss-Prot protein existence level 1. Binding protein with a strong affinity to the bleomycin family of antibiotics. Binds to CL990; an antimitotic-antibiotic compound. From Klebsiella pneumoniae.
   4436..4557    +  polyA_signal   SV40 poly(A) signal: SV40 polyadenylation signal
   4630..4646    -  protein_bind   lac operator: The lac repressor binds to the lac operator to inhibit transcription in E. coli. This inhibition can be relieved by adding lactose or isopropyl-β-D-thiogalactopyranoside (IPTG). lac repressor encoded by lacI
   4654..4684    -  promoter       lac promoter: promoter for the E. coli lac operon
   4699..4720    -  protein_bind   CAP binding site: CAP binding activates transcription in the presence of cAMP. E. coli catabolite activator protein
   4733..4825    -  CDS            lacI (fragment): lac repressor; lacI; The lac repressor binds to the lac operator to inhibit transcription in E. coli. This inhibition can be relieved by adding lactose or isopropyl-β-D-thiogalactopyranoside (IPTG).
   5008..5596    -  rep_origin     ori: high-copy-number ColE1/pMB1/pBR322/pUC origin of replication
   5767..6627    -  CDS            AmpR: β-lactamase; bla; confers resistance to ampicillin, carbenicillin, and related antibiotics
   6628..6732    -  promoter       AmpR promoter: bla
   6791..6843    -  misc_feature   bom (fragment): basis of mobility region from pBR322
>Addgene plasmid #174359 | C205 | addgene full sequence | sequence record 343587 | Addgene NGS Result
GACATTGATTATTGACTAGTTATTAATAGTAATCAATTACGGGGTCATTAGTTCATAGCCCATATATGGA
GTTCCGCGTTACATAACTTACGGTAAATGGCCCGCCTGGCTGACCGCCCAACGACCCCCGCCCATTGACG
TCAATAATGACGTATGTTCCCATAGTAACGCCAATAGGGACTTTCCATTGACGTCAATGGGTGGAGTATT
TACGGTAAACTGCCCACTTGGCAGTACATCAAGTGTATCATATGCCAAGTACGCCCCCTATTGACGTCAA
TGACGGTAAATGGCCCGCCTGGCATTATGCCCAGTACATGACCTTATGGGACTTTCCTACTTGGCAGTAC
ATCTACGTATTAGTCATCGCTATTACCATGGTGATGCGGTTTTGGCAGTACATCAATGGGCGTGGATAGC
GGTTTGACTCACGGGGATTTCCAAGTCTCCACCCCATTGACGTCAATGGGAGTTTGTTTTGGCACCAAAA
TCAACGGGACTTTCCAAAATGTCGTAACAACTCCGCCCCATTGACGCAAATGGGCGGTAGGCGTGTACGG
TGGGAGGTCTATATAAGCAGAGCTCTCCCTATCAGTGATAGAGATCTCCCTATCAGTGATAGAGATCGTC
GACGAGCTCGTTTAGTGAACCGTCAGATCGCCTGGAGACGCCATCCACGCTGTTTTGACCTCCATAGAAG
ACACCGGGACCGATCCAGCCTCCGGACTCTAGCGTTTAAACTTAAGCTTGCCGCCACCATGGATTACAAG
GATGACGACGATAAGATGAACGCAACCAGAGCCGAATACCCGCTGGCATCTCTTTATATAGGGGACCTCC
ACCCCGACGTGACGGAAGCGATGCTGTATGAGAAGTTTTCTCCAGCGGGGCCCATCATGTCTATAAGAGT
GTGTCGAGATATTGCTACTCGCCGGTCCCTTGGCTATGCCTACATTAATTTCCAGCAGCCGGCTGATGCT
GAGCGGGCCTTGGATACAATGAATTTTGAGGTTATTAAAGGCAGGCCAATCCGAATCATGTGGTCCCAGA
GAGATCCGGGCCTTCGAAAATCGGGTGTAGGGAATGTATTTATTAAAAATTTAGACGACTCCATCGACAA
CAAAGCCCTGTATGACACTTTCTCAGCGTTTGGAGATATTTTATCTTGCAAAGTTGTGTGCGATGAATAC
GGATCTCGAGGTTATGGTTTCGTACATTTTGAGACCCAAGAAGCTGCCAATCGAGCGATTCAGACTATGA
ATGGGATGTTGCTCAACGACCGCAAAGTGTTTGTGGGCCATTTTAAATCACGGAGGGAAAGAGAATTAGA
ATATGGGGCAAAAGTCATGGAATTTACCAACGTGTACATCAAGAACTTCGGGGAGGATATGGACGATAAA
AGACTTAAAGAAATATTTTCTGCCTTTGGAAATACGTTAAGCGTTAAAGTAATGATGGATAATAGTGGTC
GATCCCGGGGTTTTGGTTTTGTTAATTATGGAAATCACGAAGAAGCACAAAAAGCAGTTACCGAAATGAA
TGGTAAAGAAGTAAACGGTCGAATGGTTTACGTAGGCAGAGCTCAGAAGAGGATAGAACGGCAGGGCGAG
TTAAAACGCAAGTTCGAACAAATCAAGCAAGAACGAATCAACCGCTATCAGGGTGTTAATTTGTATGTTA
AAAACCTGGACGATGGTATCGATGATGACCGGCTCAGAAAGGAGTTCTCGCCGTATGGTACCATTACCAG
TACAAAGGTAATGACTGAAGGAGGCCATAGTAAAGGCTTTGGTTTTGTTTGCTTCTCCTCCCCAGAAGAA
GCCACTAAAGCAGTCACAGAAATGAACGGGAGGATAGTCAGTACGAAGCCTCTATATGTTGCACTTGCAC
AAAGGAAGGAAGAACGGAAGGCAATTCTAACCAATCAGTACATGCAGAGGCTAGCCACTATGAGGGCCAT
GCCTGGTCCTCTCCTTGGGTCCTTCCAGCAACCTGCTAATTATTTCTTGCCTACAATGCCACAGCCTTCA
AACAGAGCATTTTATAGTCCAAATCCTGTTGCTCCTGTCCGTCCAGCTCCTCAGTGGGCTTCCCACCAGT
CCAGGCCTCCACAGTATCAACCACCAGCCCCATTAATGAGGGCGGTGCCACCAAGAAGGATGCATTCAAA
TATCAGTACAATGAAGCAGGCATCAACACAAGTACCCAGGGTGCCTCTACAGAGTCAAAGAGTAGCAAAC
ATTGGCACTCAAACAGCTGGAGCTCGGGCCCAAGTAAACGCGTCCATAATGCGCGCAATGCCACATTACA
AGTATTCCTGTGGCGTGAGGAACGTGCAGCCTATAGGAAGCTCTGCTCATCTGCAACAGGTACTGGAACC
TGCAGTTCTGATGCAAGGACAAGAACCGCTAACTGCATCTCTGCTTGCAGCTGCCCCACTGCAGGAACAG
AAACAAATACTCGGGGAACGTATTTACCCGTTAATACATGAAATGCATCCGACGTTAGCCGGAAAGATAA
CGGGAATGCTGCTGGAAATTGATAACTCTGAGCTACTGCATATGCTGGAGTCACCAGAGTCTCTGCATTC
AAAGGTGGAAGAGGCAGTGGCGGTCCTGCAAGCCCACCAAGCCAAGGAAAGTGCTCCGAAAAGTGCTCCG
CAGTCTCTGATCTGACGCTCGAGTCTAGAGGGCCCGTTTAAACCCGCTGATCAGCCTCGACTGTGCCTTC
TAGTTGCCAGCCATCTGTTGTTTGCCCCTCCCCCGTGCCTTCCTTGACCCTGGAAGGTGCCACTCCCACT
GTCCTTTCCTAATAAAATGAGGAAATTGCATCGCATTGTCTGAGTAGGTGTCATTCTATTCTGGGGGGTG
GGGTGGGGCAGGACAGCAAGGGGGAGGATTGGGAAGACAATAGCAGGCATGCTGGGGATGCGGTGGGCTC
TATGGCTTCTGAGGCGGAAAGAACCAGCTGGGGCTCTAGGGGGTATCCCC
[124 nt withheld, positions 2991-3114]
C
[91 nt withheld, positions 3116-3206]
AGGGTGATGGTTCACGTACCTAGAAGTTCCTATTCCGAAGTTCCTATTCTCTAGAAAGTATAGGAACTTC
CTTGGCCAAAAAGCCTGAACTCACCGCGACGTCTGTCGAGAAGTTTCTGATCGAAAAGTTCGACAGCGTC
TCCGACCTGATGCAGCTCTCGGAGGGCGAAGAATCTCGTGCTTTCAGCTTCGATGTAGGAGGGCGTGGAT
ATGTCCTGCGGGTAAATAGCTGCGCCGATGGTTTCTACAAAGATCGTTATGTTTATCGGCACTTTGCATC
GGCCGCGCTCCCGATTCCGGAAGTGCTTGACATTGGGGAATTCAGCGAGAGCCTGACCTATTGCATCTCC
CGCCGTGCACAGGGTGTCACGTTGCAAGACCTGCCTGAAACCGAACTGCCCGCTGTTCTGCAGCCGGTCG
CGGAGGCCATGGATGCGATCGCTGCGGCCGATCTTAGCCAGACGAGCGGGTTCGGCCCATTCGGACCGCA
AGGAATCGGTCAATACACTACATGGCGTGATTTCATATGCGCGATTGCTGATCCCCATGTGTATCACTGG
CAAACTGTGATGGACGACACCGTCAGTGCGTCCGTCGCGCAGGCTCTCGATGAGCTGATGCTTTGGGCCG
AGGACTGCCCCGAAGTCCGGCACCTCGTGCACGCGGATTTCGGCTCCAACAATGTCCTGACGGACAATGG
CCGCATAACAGCGGTCATTGACTGGAGCGAGGCGATGTTCGGGGATTCCCAATACGAGGTCGCCAACATC
TTCTTCTGGAGGCCGTGGTTGGCTTGTATGGAGCAGCAGACGCGCTACTTCGAGCGGAGGCATCCGGAGC
TTGCAGGATCGCCGCGGCTCCGGGCGTATATGCTCCGCATTGGTCTTGACCAACTCTATCAGAGCTTGGT
TGACGGCAATTTCGATGATGCAGCTTGGGCGCAGGGTCGATGCGACGCAATCGTCCGATCCGGAGCCGGG
ACTGTCGGGCGTACACAAATCGCCCGCAGAAGCGCGGCCGTCTGGACCGATGGCTGTGTAGAAGTACTCG
CCGATAGTGGAAACCGACGCCCCAGCACTCGTCCGAGGGCAAAGGAATAGCACGTACTACGAGATTTCGA
TTCCACCGCCGCCTTCTATGAAAGGTTGGGCTTCGGAATCGTTTTCCGGGACGCCGGCTGGATGATCCTC
CAGCGCGGGGATCTCATGCTGGAGTTCTTCGCCCACCCCAACTTGTTTATTGCAGCTTATAATGGTTACA
AATAAAGCAATAGCATCACAAATTTCACAAATAAAGCATTTTTTTCACTGCATTCTAGTTGTGGTTTGTC
CAAACTCATCAATGTATCTTATCATGTCTGTATACCGTCGACCTCTAGCTAGAGCTTGGCGTAATCATGG
TCATAGCTGTTTCCTGTGTGAAATTGTTATCCGCTCACAATTCCACACAACATACGAGCCGGAAGCATAA
AGTGTAAAGCCTGGGGTGCCTAATGAGTGAGCTAACTCACATTAATTGCGTTGCGCTCACTGCCCGCTTT
CCAGTCGGGAAACCTGTCGTGCCAGCTGCATTAATGAATCGGCCAACGCGCGGGGAGAGGCGGTTTGCGT
ATTGGGCGCTCTTCCGCTTCCTCGCTCACTGACTCGCTGCGCTCGGTCGTTCGGCTGCGGCGAGCGGTAT
CAGCTCACTCAAAGGCGGTAATACGGTTATCCACAGAATCAGGGGATAACGCAGGAAAGAACATGTGAGC
AAAAGGCCAGCAAAAGGCCAGGAACCGTAAAAAGGCCGCGTTGCTGGCGTTTTTCCATAGGCTCCGCCCC
CCTGACGAGCATCACAAAAATCGACGCTCAAGTCAGAGGTGGCGAAACCCGACAGGACTATAAAGATACC
AGGCGTTTCCCCCTGGAAGCTCCCTCGTGCGCTCTCCTGTTCCGACCCTGCCGCTTACCGGATACCTGTC
CGCCTTTCTCCCTTCGGGAAGCGTGGCGCTTTCTCATAGCTCACGCTGTAGGTATCTCAGTTCGGTGTAG
GTCGTTCGCTCCAAGCTGGGCTGTGTGCACGAACCCCCCGTTCAGCCCGACCGCTGCGCCTTATCCGGTA
ACTATCGTCTTGAGTCCAACCCGGTAAGACACGACTTATCGCCACTGGCAGCAGCCACTGGTAACAGGAT
TAGCAGAGCGAGGTATGTAGGCGGTGCTACAGAGTTCTTGAAGTGGTGGCCTAACTACGGCTACACTAGA
AGAACAGTATTTGGTATCTGCGCTCTGCTGAAGCCAGTTACCTTCGGAAAAAGAGTTGGTAGCTCTTGAT
CCGGCAAACAAACCACCGCTGGTAGCGGTGGTTTTTTTGTTTGCAAGCAGCAGATTACGCGCAGAAAAAA
AGGATCTCAAGAAGATCCTTTGATCTTTTCTACGGGGTCTGACGCTCAGTGGAACGAAAACTCACGTTAA
GGGATTTTGGTCATGAGATTATCAAAAAGGATCTTCACCTAGATCCTTTTAAATTAAAAATGAAGTTTTA
AATCAATCTAAAGTATATATGAGTAAACTTGGTCTGACAGTTACCAATGCTTAATCAGTGAGGCACCTAT
CTCAGCGATCTGTCTATTTCGTTCATCCATAGTTGCCTGACTCCCCGTCGTGTAGATAACTACGATACGG
GAGGGCTTACCATCTGGCCCCAGTGCTGCAATGATACCGCGAGACCCACGCTCACCGGCTCCAGATTTAT
CAGCAATAAACCAGCCAGCCGGAAGGGCCGAGCGCAGAAGTGGTCCTGCAACTTTATCCGCCTCCATCCA
GTCTATTAATTGTTGCCGGGAAGCTAGAGTAAGTAGTTCGCCAGTTAATAGTTTGCGCAACGTTGTTGCC
ATTGCTACAGGCATCGTGGTGTCACGCTCGTCGTTTGGTATGGCTTCATTCAGCTCCGGTTCCCAACGAT
CAAGGCGAGTTACATGATCCCCCATGTTGTGCAAAAAAGCGGTTAGCTCCTTCGGTCCTCCGATCGTTGT
CAGAAGTAAGTTGGCCGCAGTGTTATCACTCATGGTTATGGCAGCACTGCATAATTCTCTTACTGTCATG
CCATCCGTAAGATGCTTTTCTGTGACTGGTGAGTACTCAACCAAGTCATTCTGAGAATAGTGTATGCGGC
GACCGAGTTGCTCTTGCCCGGCGTCAATACGGGATAATACCGCGCCACATAGCAGAACTTTAAAAGTGCT
CATCATTGGAAAACGTTCTTCGGGGCGAAAACTCTCAAGGATCTTACCGCTGTTGAGATCCAGTTCGATG
TAACCCACTCGTGCACCCAACTGATCTTCAGCATCTTTTACTTTCACCAGCGTTTCTGGGTGAGCAAAAA
CAGGAAGGCAAAATGCCGCAAAAAAGGGAATAAGGGCGACACGGAAATGTTGAATACTCATACTCTTCCT
TTTTCAATATTATTGAAGCATTTATCAGGGTTATTGTCTCATGAGCGGATACATATTTGAATGTATTTAG
AAAAATAAACAAATAGGGGTTCCGCGCACATTTCCCCGAAAAGTGCCACCTGACGTCGACGGATCGGGAG
ATCTCCCGATCCCCTATGGTGCACTCTCAGTACAATCTGCTCTGATGCCGCATAGTTAAGCCAGTATCTG
CTCCCTGCTTGTGTGTTGGAGGTCGCTGAGTAGTGCGCGAGCAAAATTTAAGCTACAACAAGGCAAGGCT
TGACCGACAATTGCATGAAGAATCTGCTTAGGGTTAGGCGTTTTGCGCTGCTTCGCGATGTACGGGCCAG
ATATACGCGTT
